Addgene plasmid #143722: TFORF0658
Purpose: Lentiviral vector for overexpressing transcription factor ORFs with unique 24-bp barcodes. Barcodes facilitate identification of transcription factors in pooled screens.
Depositing lab: Feng Zhang. Depositing organization: Broad Institute. Publication: A transcription factor atlas of directed differentiation. Joung J, Ma S, Tay T, Geiger-Schuller KR, Kirchgatterer PC, Verdine VK, Guo B, Arias-Garcia MA, Allen WE, Singh A, Kuksenko O, Abudayyeh OO, Gootenberg JS, Fu Z, Macrae RK, Buenrostro JD, Regev A, Zhang F. Cell. 2023 Jan 5;186(1):209-229.e26. doi: 10.1016/j.cell.2022.11.026. PubMed 36608654.
Backbone
  Vector backbone: pLX_TRC317
  Backbone manufacturer: Broad Institute Genetic Perturbation Platform
  Backbone size w/o insert (bp): 8264
  Vector type: Mammalian Expression, Lentiviral
  Selectable markers: Puromycin
Growth in bacteria
  Bacterial resistance: Ampicillin, 100 μg/mL
  Growth temperature: 37°C
  Growth strain: NEB Stable
  Copy number: High Copy
Gene/Insert
  Gene/Insert name: CHD3
  Species: H. sapiens (human)
  Insert size (bp): 6281
  Entrez Gene: CHD3 (a.k.a. Mi-2a, Mi2-ALPHA, SNIBCPS, ZFH)
  Promoter: EF1a
  Cloning method: Unknown
  Sequencing primers: 5′ GGGTGGAGACTGAAGTTAGGCCAG; 3′ CACATAGCGTAAAAGGAGCAACATAG
Terms and licenses: Academic/Nonprofit Terms; Industry Terms: Not Available to Industry
Depositor comments: NM_001005271,ENST00000380358 . The transcription factor ORF portion of this plasmid was synthesized by Genewiz. Please test multiple small colonies in case of plasmid recombination. To make this collection available in a timely manner, a portion of this collection was not fully sequenced by Addgene. If an Addgene verified full plasmid sequence is not available, please contact us prior to placing an order to request the full sequence.
How to cite: TFORF0658 was a gift from Feng Zhang (Addgene plasmid # 143722 ; http://n2t.net/addgene:143722 ; RRID:Addgene_143722)
