[The description below was written by a language model from this plasmid's Addgene catalogue record and pLannotate feature annotations shown in this document.]
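Description:
TFORF0658 is a lentiviral mammalian expression plasmid built on the pLX_TRC317 backbone, carrying the human CHD3 open reading frame as one member of a barcoded transcription factor ORF collection. In bacteria it is maintained through a high-copy ColE1/pUC-type origin and selected with ampicillin via the β-lactamase gene. An f1 origin and remnants of a lac/T7/T3 cloning region are also present in the backbone. The full annotated sequence is about 14.5 kb, and the depositor notes that the plasmid may recombine.

The viral portion has a third-generation layout. An RSV promoter drives a truncated HIV-1 5' LTR, followed by the Ψ packaging signal, a gag fragment, the RRE for Rev-dependent export of the genomic RNA, and a cPPT/CTS element. It ends in a self-inactivating ΔU3 3' LTR, with an SV40 polyadenylation signal downstream. Within the transfer cassette, an SV40 promoter expresses puromycin N-acetyltransferase so that transduced cells can be selected. A separate EF-1α promoter drives constitutive expression of CHD3, a component of the NuRD histone deacetylase and chromatin remodelling complex. A WPRE downstream of the ORF enhances transcript stability and expression.

According to the record, each ORF in this collection is paired with a unique 24-bp barcode, although the barcode is not annotated as a distinct feature in the table. The short U6 promoter, chicken β-actin and small t antigen matches are probably incidental fragment hits rather than functional elements. The construct is intended for overexpressing CHD3 alone or in pooled transcription factor screens, such as directed differentiation studies, where barcode sequencing identifies the ORF each cell received.
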