Features (pLannotate 1.2.2; 32 found; start..end, strand, type, name):
      5..231     +  promoter       RSV promoter: Rous sarcoma virus enhancer/promoter
    232..412     +  LTR            5' LTR (truncated): truncated 5' long terminal repeat (LTR) from HIV-1
    459..584     +  misc_feature   HIV-1 Ψ: packaging signal of human immunodeficiency virus type 1
    568..931     +  CDS            HIV-1 gag (fragment): gag protein from human immunodeficiency virus 1; gag
   1077..1310    +  misc_feature   RRE: The Rev response element (RRE) of HIV-1 allows for Rev-dependent mRNA export from the nucleus to the cytoplasm.
   1687..1713    +  CDS            Rev (fragment): human immunodeficiency virus 1 (HIV-1) Rev protein; rev; enhances nuclear export of unspliced and incompletely spliced viral mRNAs
   1720..1743    +  promoter       SV40 promoter (fragment): SV40 early promoter
   1744..1815    +  promoter       SV40 promoter (fragment): SV40 enhancer and early promoter
   1839..1974    +  rep_origin     SV40 ori: SV40 origin of replication
   2020..2616    +  CDS            PuroR (fragment): puromycin N-acetyltransferase; pac from Streptomyces; confers resistance to puromycin
   2665..2782    +  misc_feature   cPPT/CTS: central polypurine tract and central termination sequence of HIV-1
   2847..2913    +  CDS            small t antigen (fragment): SV40 (simian virus 40) small t antigen
   2920..4098    +  promoter       EF-1α promoter: strong constitutive promoter for human elongation factor EF-1α
   4339..4356    -  promoter       chicken β-actin promoter (fragment): contains a 21-bp deletion relative to the standard chicken β-actin promoter
   4391..10291   +  CDS            CHD3: CHD3_HUMAN - Experimental evidence at protein level: Swiss-Prot protein existence level 1. Component of the histone deacetylase NuRD complex which participates in the remodeling of chromatin by deacetylating histones (PubMed:9804427, PubMed:30397230). Involved in transcriptional repressiobn as part of the NuRD complex (PubMed:27068747). Required for anchoring centrosomal pericentrin in both interphase and mitosis, for spindle organization and centrosome integrity (PubMed:17626165). From Homo sapiens (Human).
  10307..10360   +  promoter       U6 promoter (fragment): RNA polymerase III promoter for human U6 snRNA
  10402..10990   +  misc_feature   WPRE: woodchuck hepatitis virus posttranscriptional regulatory element
  11041..11060   +  misc_feature   cPPT/CTS (fragment): central polypurine tract and central termination sequence of HIV-1
  11062..11295   +  LTR            3' LTR (ΔU3): self-inactivating 3' long terminal repeat (LTR) from HIV-1
  11373..11494   +  polyA_signal   SV40 poly(A) signal: SV40 polyadenylation signal
  11534..11669   +  rep_origin     SV40 ori: SV40 origin of replication
  11690..11708   -  promoter       T7 promoter: promoter for bacteriophage T7 RNA polymerase
  11716..11871   +  CDS            lacZα (fragment): LacZα fragment of β-galactosidase; lacZ fragment
  11876..12304   +  rep_origin     f1 ori (sequence partly withheld): f1 bacteriophage origin of replication; arrow indicates direction of (+) strand synthesis
  12357..12461   +  promoter       AmpR promoter: bla
  12462..13322   +  CDS            AmpR: β-lactamase; bla; confers resistance to ampicillin, carbenicillin, and related antibiotics
  13493..14081   +  rep_origin     ori: high-copy-number ColE1/pMB1/pBR322/pUC origin of replication
  14264..14356   +  CDS            lacI (fragment): lac repressor; lacI; The lac repressor binds to the lac operator to inhibit transcription in E. coli. This inhibition can be relieved by adding lactose or isopropyl-β-D-thiogalactopyranoside (IPTG).
  14369..14390   +  protein_bind   CAP binding site: CAP binding activates transcription in the presence of cAMP. E. coli catabolite activator protein
  14405..14435   +  promoter       lac promoter: promoter for the E. coli lac operon
  14439..14461   +  protein_bind   lac operator (fragment): The lac repressor binds to the lac operator to inhibit transcription in E. coli. This inhibition can be relieved by adding lactose or isopropyl-β-D-thiogalactopyranoside (IPTG). lac repressor encoded by lacI
  14504..14522   +  promoter       T3 promoter: promoter for bacteriophage T3 RNA polymerase
>Addgene plasmid #143722 | TFORF0658 | addgene full sequence | sequence record 387129 | Addgene NGS Result
TTAATGTAGTCTTATGCAATACTCTTGTAGTCTTGCAACATGGTAACGATGAGTTAGCAACATGCCTTAC
AAGGAGAGAAAAAGCACCGTGCATGCCGATTGGTGGAAGTAAGGTGGTACGATCGTGCCTTATTAGGAAG
GCAACAGACGGGTCTGACATGGATTGGACGAACCACTGAATTGCCGCATTGCAGAGATATTGTATTTAAG
TGCCTAGCTCGATACATAAACGGGTCTCTCTGGTTAGACCAGATCTGAGCCTGGGAGCTCTCTGGCTAAC
TAGGGAACCCACTGCTTAAGCCTCAATAAAGCTTGCCTTGAGTGCTTCAAGTAGTGTGTGCCCGTCTGTT
GTGTGACTCTGGTAACTAGAGATCCCTCAGACCCTTTTAGTCAGTGTGGAAAATCTCTAGCAGTGGCGCC
CGAACAGGGACTTGAAAGCGAAAGGGAAACCAGAGGAGCTCTCTCGACGCAGGACTCGGCTTGCTGAAGC
GCGCACGGCAAGAGGCGAGGGGCGGCGACTGGTGAGTACGCCAAAAATTTTGACTAGCGGAGGCTAGAAG
GAGAGAGATGGGTGCGAGAGCGTCAGTATTAAGCGGGGGAGAATTAGATCGCGATGGGAAAAAATTCGGT
TAAGGCCAGGGGGAAAGAAAAAATATAAATTAAAACATATAGTATGGGCAAGCAGGGAGCTAGAACGATT
CGCAGTTAATCCTGGCCTGTTAGAAACATCAGAAGGCTGTAGACAAATACTGGGACAGCTACAACCATCC
CTTCAGACAGGATCAGAAGAACTTAGATCATTATATAATACAGTAGCAACCCTCTATTGTGTGCATCAAA
GGATAGAGATAAAAGACACCAAGGAAGCTTTAGACAAGATAGAGGAAGAGCAAAACAAAAGTAAGACCAC
CGCACAGCAAGCGGCCGCTGATCTTCAGACCTGGAGGAGGAGATATGAGGGACAATTGGAGAAGTGAATT
ATATAAATATAAAGTAGTAAAAATTGAACCATTAGGAGTAGCACCCACCAAGGCAAAGAGAAGAGTGGTG
CAGAGAGAAAAAAGAGCAGTGGGAATAGGAGCTTTGTTCCTTGGGTTCTTGGGAGCAGCAGGAAGCACTA
TGGGCGCAGCGTCAATGACGCTGACGGTACAGGCCAGACAATTATTGTCTGGTATAGTGCAGCAGCAGAA
CAATTTGCTGAGGGCTATTGAGGCGCAACAGCATCTGTTGCAACTCACAGTCTGGGGCATCAAGCAGCTC
CAGGCAAGAATCCTGGCTGTGGAAAGATACCTAAAGGATCAACAGCTCCTGGGGATTTGGGGTTGCTCTG
GAAAACTCATTTGCACCACTGCTGTGCCTTGGAATGCTAGTTGGAGTAATAAATCTCTGGAACAGATTTG
GAATCACACGACCTGGATGGAGTGGGACAGAGAAATTAACAATTACACAAGCTTAATACACTCCTTAATT
GAAGAATCGCAAAACCAGCAAGAAAAGAATGAACAAGAATTATTGGAATTAGATAAATGGGCAAGTTTGT
GGAATTGGTTTAACATAACAAATTGGCTGTGGTATATAAAATTATTCATAATGATAGTAGGAGGCTTGGT
AGGTTTAAGAATAGTTTTTGCTGTACTTTCTATAGTGAATAGAGTTAGGCAGGGATATTCACCATTATCG
TTTCAGACCCACCTCCCAACCCCGAGGGGACCCATGCATTGCATCTCAATTAGTCAGCAACCAGGTGTGG
AAAGTCCCCAGGCTCCCCAGCAGGCAGAAGTATGCAAAGCATGCGTCTCAATTAGTCAGCAACCATAGTC
CCGCCCCTAACTCCGCCCATCCCGCCCCTAACTCCGCCCAGTTCCGCCCATTCTCCGCCCCATGGCTGAC
TAATTTTTTTTATTTATGCAGAGGCCGAGGCCGCCTCGGCCTCTGAGCTATTCCAGAAGTAGTGAGGAGG
CTTTTTTGGAGGCCTAGGCTTTTGCAAAAAGCTTTCTAGAGGTACCACCGGAGCTTACCATGACCGAGTA
CAAGCCCACGGTGCGCCTCGCCACCCGCGACGACGTCCCCAGGGCCGTACGCACCCTCGCCGCCGCGTTC
GCCGACTACCCCGCCACGCGCCACACCGTCGATCCGGACCGCCACATCGAGCGGGTCACCGAGCTGCAAG
AACTCTTCCTCACGCGCGTCGGGCTCGACATCGGCAAGGTGTGGGTCGCGGACGACGGCGCCGCCGTGGC
GGTCTGGACCACGCCGGAGAGCGTCGAAGCGGGGGCGGTGTTCGCCGAGATCGGCCCGCGCATGGCCGAG
TTGAGCGGTTCCCGGCTGGCCGCGCAGCAACAGATGGAAGGCCTCCTGGCGCCGCACCGGCCCAAGGAGC
CCGCGTGGTTCCTGGCCACCGTCGGCGTCTCGCCCGACCACCAGGGCAAGGGTCTGGGCAGCGCCGTCGT
GCTCCCCGGAGTGGAGGCGGCCGAGCGCGCCGGGGTGCCCGCCTTCCTGGAGACCTCCGCGCCCCGCAAC
CTCCCCTTCTACGAGCGGCTCGGCTTCACCGTCACCGCCGACGTCGAGGTGCCCGAAGGACCGCGCACCT
GGTGCATGACCCGCAAGCCCGGTGCCAGTTAACGAATTCTAGATCTTGAGACAAATGGCAGTATTCATCC
ACAATTTTAAAAGAAAAGGGGGGATTGGGGGGTACAGTGCAGGGGAAAGAATAGTAGACATAATAGCAAC
AGACATACAAACTAAAGAATTACAAAAACAAATTACAAAAATTCAAAATTTTCGGGTTTATTACAGGGAC
AGCAGAGATCCACTTTGGCGCCGGCTCGAGGCCTGCAGGTGCAAAGATGGATAAAGTTTTAAACAGAGAG
GAATCTTTGCAGCTAATGGACCTTCTAGGTCTTGAAAGGAGTGGGAATTGGCTCCGGTGCCCGTCAGTGG
GCAGAGCGCACATCGCCCACAGTCCCCGAGAAGTTGGGGGGAGGGGTCGGCAATTGAACCGGTGCCTAGA
GAAGGTGGCGCGGGGTAAACTGGGAAAGTGATGTCGTGTACTGGCTCCGCCTTTTTCCCGAGGGTGGGGG
AGAACCGTATATAAGTGCAGTAGTCGCCGTGAACGTTCTTTTTCGCAACGGGTTTGCCGCCAGAACACAG
GTAAGTGCCGTGTGTGGTTCCCGCGGGCCTGGCCTCTTTACGGGTTATGGCCCTTGCGTGCCTTGAATTA
CTTCCACCTGGCTGCAGTACGTGATTCTTGATCCCGAGCTTCGGGTTGGAAGTGGGTGGGAGAGTTCGAG
GCCTTGCGCTTAAGGAGCCCCTTCGCCTCGTGCTTGAGTTGAGGCCTGGCCTGGGCGCTGGGGCCGCCGC
GTGCGAATCTGGTGGCACCTTCGCGCCTGTCTCGCTGCTTTCGATAAGTCTCTAGCCATTTAAAATTTTT
GATGACCTGCTGCGACGCTTTTTTTCTGGCAAGATAGTCTTGTAAATGCGGGCCAAGATCTGCACACTGG
TATTTCGGTTTTTGGGGCCGCGGGCGGCGACGGGGCCCGTGCGTCCCAGCGCACATGTTCGGCGAGGCGG
GGCCTGCGAGCGCGGCCACCGAGAATCGGACGGGGGTAGTCTCAAGCTGGCCGGCCTGCTCTGGTGCCTG
GCCTCGCGCCGCCGTGTATCGCCCCGCCCTGGGCGGCAAGGCTGGCCCGGTCGGCACCAGTTGCGTGAGC
GGAAAGATGGCCGCTTCCCGGCCCTGCTGCAGGGAGCTCAAAATGGAGGACGCGGCGCTCGGGAGAGCGG
GCGGGTGAGTCACCCACACAAAGGAAAAGGGCCTTTCCGTCCTCAGCCGTCGCTTCATGTGACTCCACGG
AGTACCGGGCGCCGTCCAGGCACCTCGATTAGTTCTCGAGCTTTTGGAGTACGTCGTCTTTAGGTTGGGG
GGAGGGGTTTTATGCGATGGAGTTTCCCCACACTGAGTGGGTGGAGACTGAAGTTAGGCCAGCTTGGCAC
TTGATGTAATTCTCCTTGGAATTTGCCCTTTTTGAGTTTGGATCTTGGTTCATTCTCAAGCCTCAGACAG
TGGTTCAAAGTTTTTTTCTTCCATTTCAGGTGTCGTGAGGCTAGCACCGCCACCATGGCTTCCCCTCTGA
GGGACGAGGAGGAGGAGGAGGAGGAGATGGTGGTGTCGGAGGAGGAAGAAGAGGAGGAAGAAGAGGGCGA
CGAGGAGGAGGAGGAGGAGGTGGAGGCGGCCGACGAGGACGATGAGGAGGACGACGACGAGGGAGTACTC
GGGCGCGGGCCGGGCCACGACCGGGGCCGCGACCGCCACAGCCCCCCCGGCTGCCACCTCTTCCCGCCGC
CGCCGCCGCCGCCGCCACCGCTGCCCCCGCCGCCGCCGCCCCCGCCGCCAGATAAGGATGACATTCGGCT
GCTGCCGTCAGCATTGGGTGTGAAGAAGAGAAAACGAGGACCCAAGAAGCAGAAGGAGAACAAGCCAGGA
AAACCCCGAAAACGCAAGAAGCGTGACAGTGAGGAGGAATTTGGTTCTGAGCGAGATGAGTACCGGGAGA
AGTCAGAGAGTGGGGGCAGTGAATATGGAACCGGACCGGGTCGGAAACGAAGAAGGAAGCACCGAGAAAA
AAAGGAGAAGAAGACAAAGCGGCGGAAAAAGGGGGAGGGAGATGGGGGGCAAAAGCAAGTGGAACAGAAG
TCATCAGCAACTCTGCTTCTGACCTGGGGCCTGGAGGATGTGGAGCATGTGTTCTCTGAGGAGGATTACC
ACACGCTCACCAACTACAAAGCCTTCAGCCAGTTCATGAGGCCCCTAATTGCTAAGAAGAATCCTAAGAT
CCCAATGTCTAAGATGATGACCATCCTTGGGGCCAAATGGAGAGAGTTCAGTGCCAACAACCCCTTCAAG
GGGTCAGCAGCTGCTGTGGCGGCGGCAGCGGCAGCAGCAGCAGCAGCTGTAGCTGAGCAGGTGTCAGCTG
CTGTCTCGTCGGCCACCCCCATAGCACCCTCCGGACCCCCCGCCCTTCCACCACCCCCTGCTGCTGATAT
CCAGCCCCCACCCATCCGAAGAGCCAAAACCAAAGAGGGCAAAGGTCCAGGCCATAAGAGGCGGAGTAAG
AGCCCCCGAGTGCCTGATGGACGCAAGAAGCTTCGGGGAAAGAAAATGGCACCACTCAAAATAAAACTAG
GGCTTCTGGGTGGCAAGAGGAAGAAAGGAGGCTCGTATGTTTTTCAGAGCGACGAAGGTCCTGAACCAGA
GGCTGAGGAATCAGACCTGGACAGTGGCAGTGTCCACAGTGCCTCAGGCCGGCCTGATGGCCCTGTCCGC
ACCAAGAAACTAAAGAGAGGCCGGCCAGGAAGGAAGAAGAAGAAGGTCCTGGGCTGTCCTGCAGTGGCCG
GGGAGGAGGAGGTTGATGGCTACGAGACGGATCACCAGGATTACTGTGAGGTGTGCCAGCAGGGTGGGGA
AATTATTCTGTGTGACACCTGCCCTCGTGCCTACCACCTCGTCTGCCTTGATCCTGAGCTTGACCGGGCT
CCAGAGGGCAAATGGAGCTGCCCTCACTGTGAGAAGGAGGGGGTCCAGTGGGAGGCCAAGGAGGAAGAAG
AAGAATACGAAGAGGAGGGAGAGGAAGAAGGGGAGAAGGAGGAGGAGGATGATCACATGGAGTACTGCCG
CGTATGCAAGGACGGCGGGGAGCTCCTGTGCTGTGACGCGTGCATCTCCTCCTACCACATTCATTGTCTA
AACCCTCCCCTGCCTGACATTCCCAATGGTGAATGGCTGTGTCCCCGATGCACATGCCCCGTGCTGAAGG
GTCGAGTGCAGAAGATCCTACATTGGCGGTGGGGGGAGCCACCTGTAGCAGTGCCAGCCCCTCAACAGGC
AGATGGAAATCCAGATGTCCCACCCCCCCGTCCTCTTCAAGGCAGATCAGAGCGAGAGTTCTTTGTCAAG
TGGGTAGGACTATCCTACTGGCACTGCTCCTGGGCCAAGGAGCTTCAGCTGGAAATCTTCCATTTGGTTA
TGTATCGAAACTACCAGCGGAAGAATGACATGGATGAGCCCCCACCCCTGGACTATGGCTCCGGCGAGGA
TGATGGGAAGAGCGACAAGCGTAAAGTGAAAGACCCGCACTATGCTGAGATGGAGGAGAAGTACTATCGT
TTTGGCATCAAGCCAGAGTGGATGACCGTCCACCGCATCATCAACCACAGTGTGGATAAAAAGGGGAATT
ACCACTATCTAGTAAAATGGAGGGACTTACCATATGACCAGTCCACGTGGGAGGAAGATGAAATGAATAT
CCCTGAATACGAAGAACATAAGCAAAGCTACTGGAGACACCGAGAACTAATTATGGGGGAAGACCCTGCC
CAGCCCCGCAAGTATAAGAAGAAGAAGAAGGAGCTACAGGGTGATGGGCCTCCCAGTTCTCCCACTAATG
ATCCTACCGTGAAATATGAGACTCAGCCACGGTTTATCACAGCCACTGGAGGCACCCTGCACATGTATCA
GTTGGAAGGGCTGAACTGGCTACGCTTCTCCTGGGCCCAGGGCACTGACACCATTCTAGCTGATGAGATG
GGGCTAGGCAAGACCATACAAACCATCGTCTTCCTCTACTCACTCTACAAGGAGGGCCACACAAAAGGTC
CCTTCCTGGTGAGTGCCCCACTCTCTACCATCATTAACTGGGAGCGGGAGTTCCAGATGTGGGCACCCAA
ATTCTATGTGGTGACATACACGGGTGACAAGGACAGCCGGGCCATCATTCGTGAGAATGAATTCTCCTTT
GAGGACAATGCCATCAAAGGGGGCAAGAAAGCTTTTAAGATGAAGAGGGAGGCACAGGTGAAGTTCCATG
TTCTCCTGACATCGTATGAGCTGATCACCATTGATCAGGCAGCACTTGGTTCCATCCGCTGGGCCTGTCT
TGTGGTAGATGAGGCCCATCGACTCAAGAACAACCAGTCCAAGTTTTTCAGGGTTCTCAATGGTTACAAG
ATAGATCATAAGTTGCTGCTGACAGGAACCCCATTGCAGAATAATCTGGAGGAGCTCTTCCATCTCCTGA
ACTTCCTCACCCCAGAGAGATTTAACAACTTGGAGGGCTTCCTGGAGGAGTTTGCTGACATATCCAAAGA
GGACCAGATCAAGAAACTGCATGATTTGCTGGGGCCACACATGCTGCGGAGACTCAAGGCAGATGTCTTT
AAGAACATGCCAGCCAAGACAGAGCTCATCGTTCGGGTGGAGCTAAGCCCCATGCAGAAGAAATACTACA
AATACATCCTGACTCGAAATTTTGAGGCCTTGAATTCACGAGGTGGTGGGAACCAGGTGTCGCTGCTTAA
TATCATGATGGATCTTAAGAAGTGCTGCAACCATCCATACCTTTTTCCCGTGGCTGCTATGGAGTCCCCC
AAACTCCCCAGTGGGGCTTATGAGGGTGGGGCACTTATTAAGTCGTCTGGGAAGCTCATGCTGCTCCAGA
AGATGCTGCGAAAGCTGAAGGAGCAAGGACACCGAGTGCTCATCTTCTCGCAGATGACCAAAATGTTAGA
CTTGCTTGAGGACTTCTTAGACTATGAAGGCTACAAGTATGAGCGCATCGATGGTGGTATCACGGGTGCC
CTGAGGCAGGAGGCCATCGATCGGTTTAATGCTCCTGGGGCCCAACAATTCTGCTTCCTCCTGTCCACCC
GAGCTGGGGGCCTGGGCATCAATCTGGCCACTGCTGACACTGTCATCATCTTTGATTCTGACTGGAACCC
CCATAATGACATCCAGGCCTTTAGCCGGGCTCATCGGATTGGCCAGGCCAACAAAGTGATGATTTACCGG
TTTGTGACTCGCGCGTCAGTGGAAGAGCGAATCACACAAGTGGCCAAGAGAAAGATGATGCTGACACACC
TGGTTGTGCGGCCTGGGCTGGGCTCCAAGGCAGGCTCCATGTCCAAGCAGGAGCTTGACGACATTCTCAA
ATTTGGCACTGAAGAGCTATTCAAGGATGAAAACGAGGGGGAGAACAAGGAGGAGGACAGCAGTGTGATT
CATTATGACAATGAGGCCATCGCTCGGCTGTTGGACCGGAACCAGGATGCAACTGAGGACACTGACGTGC
AGAACATGAATGAGTATCTCAGCTCCTTCAAGGTGGCACAGTACGTCGTGCGGGAAGAAGACAAGATTGA
GGAAATTGAGCGAGAGATCATCAAGCAGGAGGAGAATGTGGACCCTGACTACTGGGAGAAGCTGCTGAGG
CATCACTATGAGCAACAGCAGGAAGACCTAGCCCGGAATCTAGGCAAGGGCAAGCGGGTTCGCAAGCAAG
TTAACTACAATGATGCTGCTCAGGAAGACCAAGACAACCAGTCAGAGTACTCGGTGGGTTCAGAGGAGGA
GGATGAAGACTTCGATGAACGTCCTGAAGGGCGTAGACAGTCAAAGAGGCAGCTCCGGAATGAGAAAGAT
AAGCCACTGCCTCCACTGCTGGCCCGAGTCGGGGGCAACATTGAGGTGCTGGGCTTCAACACCCGTCAGC
GGAAGGCTTTCCTCAATGCTGTGATGCGCTGGGGGATGCCACCACAGGATGCCTTCACCACACAGTGGCT
GGTGCGGGACCTGAGGGGCAAGACTGAGAAGGAGTTTAAGGCCTATGTGTCTTTGTTCATGCGCCATCTG
TGTGAGCCTGGGGCAGACGGCTCTGAAACCTTTGCCGATGGGGTCCCTCGGGAGGGACTGAGTCGCCAGC
AGGTGTTGACCCGCATTGGAGTCATGTCTCTCGTCAAAAAGAAGGTGCAGGAGTTTGAGCACATCAATGG
GCGTTGGTCAATGCCGGAACTGATGCCTGACCCCAGCGCCGATTCTAAGCGCTCCTCCAGAGCCTCCTCT
CCTACCAAAACGTCTCCCACCACTCCTGAGGCTTCTGCTACCAACAGTCCCTGCACCTCTAAACCTGCTA
CTCCAGCTCCAAGTGAGAAAGGAGAAGGCATAAGGACACCTCTTGAGAAGGAGGAAGCTGAAAACCAGGA
GGAAAAGCCAGAGAAGAACAGCAGAATTGGGGAGAAGATGGAGACAGAGGCTGATGCCCCCAGCCCAGCC
CCATCACTTGGGGAGCGGCTGGAGCCAAGGAAGATTCCTCTAGAGGATGAGGTGCCAGGGGTGCCTGGAG
AGATGGAGCCTGAACCTGGGTACCGTGGGGACAGAGAGAAGTCAGCCACAGAGTCGACGCCAGGAGAAAG
GGGGGAGGAGAAGCCGTTGGATGGACAGGAACACAGGGAGAGGCCGGAGGGGGAAACAGGGGATTTGGGC
AAGAGAGAAGATGTAAAAGGTGACCGGGAGCTTCGACCAGGGCCTCGAGATGAGCCACGGTCCAATGGGC
GACGAGAGGAAAAGACAGAGAAGCCCCGGTTCATGTTCAATATCGCCGATGGTGGCTTCACAGAGCTTCA
CACACTGTGGCAGAATGAGGAACGGGCAGCTATTTCCTCGGGGAAACTCAATGAGATCTGGCACAGAAGA
CATGACTATTGGCTTCTGGCTGGGATTGTCCTCCATGGCTATGCACGGTGGCAGGACATCCAGAATGATG
CTCAATTTGCCATTATCAACGAGCCATTTAAAACTGAAGCCAATAAGGGGAACTTTCTGGAGATGAAAAA
TAAGTTCCTGGCCCGGAGGTTCAAGCTCCTGGAGCAGGCGCTGGTGATTGAGGAGCAGCTGCGGCGGGCG
GCCTACCTGAACCTGTCGCAGGAGCCGGCGCACCCCGCCATGGCCCTCCACGCCCGCTTCGCCGAGGCCG
AGTGCCTGGCCGAGAGCCACCAGCACCTCTCCAAGGAGTCGCTGGCGGGGAACAAGCCGGCCAACGCCGT
CCTGCACAAGGTTCTGAACCAGCTGGAGGAGTTGCTGAGCGACATGAAGGCGGACGTGACCCGCCTGCCA
GCCACGCTGTCCCGAATACCCCCCATCGCAGCCCGCCTTCAGATGTCCGAGCGCAGCATCCTCAGCCGGC
TGGCCAGCAAGGGCACGGAGCCTCACCCCACACCGGCCTACCCGCCGGGTCCCTACGCTACACCTCCGGG
GTACGGGGCGGCCTTCAGCGCCGCACCCGTAGGGGCCCTGGCCGCCGCAGGCGCCAATTACAGCCAGATG
CCTGCAGGGTCCTTCATCACAGCCGCCACCAACGGCCCTCCAGTGCTTGTGAAGAAGGAGAAGGAAATGG
TGGGGGCATTGGTGTCAGACGGGCTGGATCGGAAGGAGCCCCGAGCCGGGGAGGTGATCTGTATAGACGA
CTAGTAATGAACTAGTCCGTAACTTGAAAGTATTTCGATTTCTTGGCTTTATATATCTTGTGGAAAGGAC
GATAGACTGTGGCTGGGAATCGGTCCACGCGTTAAGTCGACAATCAACCTCTGGATTACAAAATTTGTGA
AAGATTGACTGGTATTCTTAACTATGTTGCTCCTTTTACGCTATGTGGATACGCTGCTTTAATGCCTTTG
TATCATGCTATTGCTTCCCGTATGGCTTTCATTTTCTCCTCCTTGTATAAATCCTGGTTGCTGTCTCTTT
ATGAGGAGTTGTGGCCCGTTGTCAGGCAACGTGGCGTGGTGTGCACTGTGTTTGCTGACGCAACCCCCAC
TGGTTGGGGCATTGCCACCACCTGTCAGCTCCTTTCCGGGACTTTCGCTTTCCCCCTCCCTATTGCCACG
GCGGAACTCATCGCCGCCTGCCTTGCCCGCTGCTGGACAGGGGCTCGGCTGTTGGGCACTGACAATTCCG
TGGTGTTGTCGGGGAAATCATCGTCCTTTCCTTGGCTGCTCGCCTGTGTTGCCACCTGGATTCTGCGCGG
GACGTCCTTCTGCTACGTCCCTTCGGCCCTCAATCCAGCGGACCTTCCTTCCCGCGGCCTGCTGCCGGCT
CTGCGGCCTCTTCCGCGTCTTCGCCTTCGCCCTCAGACGAGTCGGATCTCCCTTTGGGCCGCCTCCCCGC
GTCGACTTTAAGACCAATGACTTACAAGGCAGCTGTAGATCTTAGCCACTTTTTAAAAGAAAAGGGGGGA
CTGGAAGGGCTAATTCACTCCCAACGAAGACAAGATCTGCTTTTTGCTTGTACTGGGTCTCTCTGGTTAG
ACCAGATCTGAGCCTGGGAGCTCTCTGGCTAACTAGGGAACCCACTGCTTAAGCCTCAATAAAGCTTGCC
TTGAGTGCTTCAAGTAGTGTGTGCCCGTCTGTTGTGTGACTCTGGTAACTAGAGATCCCTCAGACCCTTT
TAGTCAGTGTGGAAAATCTCTAGCAGTACGTATAGTAGTTCATGTCATCTTATTATTCAGTATTTATAAC
TTGCAAAGAAATGAATATCAGAGAGTGAGAGGAACTTGTTTATTGCAGCTTATAATGGTTACAAATAAAG
CAATAGCATCACAAATTTCACAAATAAAGCATTTTTTTCACTGCATTCTAGTTGTGGTTTGTCCAAACTC
ATCAATGTATCTTATCATGTCTGGCTCTAGCTATCCCGCCCCTAACTCCGCCCATCCCGCCCCTAACTCC
GCCCAGTTCCGCCCATTCTCCGCCCCATGGCTGACTAATTTTTTTTATTTATGCAGAGGCCGAGGCCGCC
TCGGCCTCTGAGCTATTCCAGAAGTAGTGAGGAGGCTTTTTTGGAGGCCTAGGGACGTACCCAATTCGCC
CTATAGTGAGTCGTATTACGCGCGCTCACTGGCCGTCGTTTTACAACGTCGTGACTGGGAAAACCCTGGC
GTTACCCAACTTAATCGCCTTGCAGCACATCCCCCTTTCGCCAGCTGGCGTAATAGCGAAGAGGCCCGCA
CCGATCGCCCTTCCCAACAGTTGCGCAGCCTGAATGGCGAATGGG
[124 nt withheld, positions 11876-11999]
C
[91 nt withheld, positions 12001-12091]
A
[49 nt withheld, positions 12093-12141]
CCTTTGACGTTGGAGTCCACGTTCTTT
[37 nt withheld, positions 12169-12205]
ACCCTATCTCGGTCTATTCTTTTGATTTATAAGGGATTTTGCCGATTTCGGCCTATTGGTTAAAAAATGA
GCTGATTTAACAAAAATTTAACGCGAATTTTAACAAAATATTAACGCTTACAATTTAGGTGGCACTTTTC
GGGGAAATGTGCGCGGAACCCCTATTTGTTTATTTTTCTAAATACATTCAAATATGTATCCGCTCATGAG
ACAATAACCCTGATAAATGCTTCAATAATATTGAAAAAGGAAGAGTATGAGTATTCAACATTTCCGTGTC
GCCCTTATTCCCTTTTTTGCGGCATTTTGCCTTCCTGTTTTTGCTCACCCAGAAACGCTGGTGAAAGTAA
AAGATGCTGAAGATCAGTTGGGTGCACGAGTGGGTTACATCGAACTGGATCTCAACAGCGGTAAGATCCT
TGAGAGTTTTCGCCCCGAAGAACGTTTTCCAATGATGAGCACTTTTAAAGTTCTGCTATGTGGCGCGGTA
TTATCCCGTATTGACGCCGGGCAAGAGCAACTCGGTCGCCGCATACACTATTCTCAGAATGACTTGGTTG
AGTACTCACCAGTCACAGAAAAGCATCTTACGGATGGCATGACAGTAAGAGAATTATGCAGTGCTGCCAT
AACCATGAGTGATAACACTGCGGCCAACTTACTTCTGACAACGATCGGAGGACCGAAGGAGCTAACCGCT
TTTTTGCACAACATGGGGGATCATGTAACTCGCCTTGATCGTTGGGAACCGGAGCTGAATGAAGCCATAC
CAAACGACGAGCGTGACACCACGATGCCTGTAGCAATGGCAACAACGTTGCGCAAACTATTAACTGGCGA
ACTACTTACTCTAGCTTCCCGGCAACAATTAATAGACTGGATGGAGGCGGATAAAGTTGCAGGACCACTT
CTGCGCTCGGCCCTTCCGGCTGGCTGGTTTATTGCTGATAAATCTGGAGCCGGTGAGCGTGGGTCTCGCG
GTATCATTGCAGCACTGGGGCCAGATGGTAAGCCCTCCCGTATCGTAGTTATCTACACGACGGGGAGTCA
GGCAACTATGGATGAACGAAATAGACAGATCGCTGAGATAGGTGCCTCACTGATTAAGCATTGGTAACTG
TCAGACCAAGTTTACTCATATATACTTTAGATTGATTTAAAACTTCATTTTTAATTTAAAAGGATCTAGG
TGAAGATCCTTTTTGATAATCTCATGACCAAAATCCCTTAACGTGAGTTTTCGTTCCACTGAGCGTCAGA
CCCCGTAGAAAAGATCAAAGGATCTTCTTGAGATCCTTTTTTTCTGCGCGTAATCTGCTGCTTGCAAACA
AAAAAACCACCGCTACCAGCGGTGGTTTGTTTGCCGGATCAAGAGCTACCAACTCTTTTTCCGAAGGTAA
CTGGCTTCAGCAGAGCGCAGATACCAAATACTGTTCTTCTAGTGTAGCCGTAGTTAGGCCACCACTTCAA
GAACTCTGTAGCACCGCCTACATACCTCGCTCTGCTAATCCTGTTACCAGTGGCTGCTGCCAGTGGCGAT
AAGTCGTGTCTTACCGGGTTGGACTCAAGACGATAGTTACCGGATAAGGCGCAGCGGTCGGGCTGAACGG
GGGGTTCGTGCACACAGCCCAGCTTGGAGCGAACGACCTACACCGAACTGAGATACCTACAGCGTGAGCT
ATGAGAAAGCGCCACGCTTCCCGAAGGGAGAAAGGCGGACAGGTATCCGGTAAGCGGCAGGGTCGGAACA
GGAGAGCGCACGAGGGAGCTTCCAGGGGGAAACGCCTGGTATCTTTATAGTCCTGTCGGGTTTCGCCACC
TCTGACTTGAGCGTCGATTTTTGTGATGCTCGTCAGGGGGGCGGAGCCTATGGAAAAACGCCAGCAACGC
GGCCTTTTTACGGTTCCTGGCCTTTTGCTGGCCTTTTGCTCACATGTTCTTTCCTGCGTTATCCCCTGAT
TCTGTGGATAACCGTATTACCGCCTTTGAGTGAGCTGATACCGCTCGCCGCAGCCGAACGACCGAGCGCA
GCGAGTCAGTGAGCGAGGAAGCGGAAGAGCGCCCAATACGCAAACCGCCTCTCCCCGCGCGTTGGCCGAT
TCATTAATGCAGCTGGCACGACAGGTTTCCCGACTGGAAAGCGGGCAGTGAGCGCAACGCAATTAATGTG
AGTTAGCTCACTCATTAGGCACCCCAGGCTTTACACTTTATGCTTCCGGCTCGTATGTTGTGTGGAATTG
TGAGCGGATAACAATTTCACACAGGAAACAGCTATGACCATGATTACGCCAAGCGCGCAATTAACCCTCA
CTAAAGGGAACAAAAGCTGGAGCTGCAAGC
