>Addgene plasmid #143722 | TFORF0658 | depositor partial sequence | sequence record 283296 | Insert
ACCGCCACCATGGCTTCCCCTCTGAGGGACGAGGAGGAGGAGGAGGAGGAGATGGTGGTGTCGGAGGAGG
AAGAAGAGGAGGAAGAAGAGGGCGACGAGGAGGAGGAGGAGGAGGTGGAGGCGGCCGACGAGGACGATGA
GGAGGACGACGACGAGGGAGTACTCGGGCGCGGGCCGGGCCACGACCGGGGCCGCGACCGCCACAGCCCC
CCCGGCTGCCACCTCTTCCCGCCGCCGCCGCCGCCGCCGCCACCGCTGCCCCCGCCGCCGCCGCCCCCGC
CGCCAGATAAGGATGACATTCGGCTGCTGCCGTCAGCATTGGGTGTGAAGAAGAGAAAACGAGGACCCAA
GAAGCAGAAGGAGAACAAGCCAGGAAAACCCCGAAAACGCAAGAAGCGTGACAGTGAGGAGGAATTTGGT
TCTGAGCGAGATGAGTACCGGGAGAAGTCAGAGAGTGGGGGCAGTGAATATGGAACCGGACCGGGTCGGA
AACGAAGAAGGAAGCACCGAGAAAAAAAGGAGAAGAAGACAAAGCGGCGGAAAAAGGGGGAGGGAGATGG
GGGGCAAAAGCAAGTGGAACAGAAGTCATCAGCAACTCTGCTTCTGACCTGGGGCCTGGAGGATGTGGAG
CATGTGTTCTCTGAGGAGGATTACCACACGCTCACCAACTACAAAGCCTTCAGCCAGTTCATGAGGCCCC
TAATTGCTAAGAAGAATCCTAAGATCCCAATGTCTAAGATGATGACCATCCTTGGGGCCAAATGGAGAGA
GTTCAGTGCCAACAACCCCTTCAAGGGGTCAGCAGCTGCTGTGGCGGCGGCAGCGGCAGCAGCAGCAGCA
GCTGTAGCTGAGCAGGTGTCAGCTGCTGTCTCGTCGGCCACCCCCATAGCACCCTCCGGACCCCCCGCCC
TTCCACCACCCCCTGCTGCTGATATCCAGCCCCCACCCATCCGAAGAGCCAAAACCAAAGAGGGCAAAGG
TCCAGGCCATAAGAGGCGGAGTAAGAGCCCCCGAGTGCCTGATGGACGCAAGAAGCTTCGGGGAAAGAAA
ATGGCACCACTCAAAATAAAACTAGGGCTTCTGGGTGGCAAGAGGAAGAAAGGAGGCTCGTATGTTTTTC
AGAGCGACGAAGGTCCTGAACCAGAGGCTGAGGAATCAGACCTGGACAGTGGCAGTGTCCACAGTGCCTC
AGGCCGGCCTGATGGCCCTGTCCGCACCAAGAAACTAAAGAGAGGCCGGCCAGGAAGGAAGAAGAAGAAG
GTCCTGGGCTGTCCTGCAGTGGCCGGGGAGGAGGAGGTTGATGGCTACGAGACGGATCACCAGGATTACT
GTGAGGTGTGCCAGCAGGGTGGGGAAATTATTCTGTGTGACACCTGCCCTCGTGCCTACCACCTCGTCTG
CCTTGATCCTGAGCTTGACCGGGCTCCAGAGGGCAAATGGAGCTGCCCTCACTGTGAGAAGGAGGGGGTC
CAGTGGGAGGCCAAGGAGGAAGAAGAAGAATACGAAGAGGAGGGAGAGGAAGAAGGGGAGAAGGAGGAGG
AGGATGATCACATGGAGTACTGCCGCGTATGCAAGGACGGCGGGGAGCTCCTGTGCTGTGACGCGTGCAT
CTCCTCCTACCACATTCATTGTCTAAACCCTCCCCTGCCTGACATTCCCAATGGTGAATGGCTGTGTCCC
CGATGCACATGCCCCGTGCTGAAGGGTCGAGTGCAGAAGATCCTACATTGGCGGTGGGGGGAGCCACCTG
TAGCAGTGCCAGCCCCTCAACAGGCAGATGGAAATCCAGATGTCCCACCCCCCCGTCCTCTTCAAGGCAG
ATCAGAGCGAGAGTTCTTTGTCAAGTGGGTAGGACTATCCTACTGGCACTGCTCCTGGGCCAAGGAGCTT
CAGCTGGAAATCTTCCATTTGGTTATGTATCGAAACTACCAGCGGAAGAATGACATGGATGAGCCCCCAC
CCCTGGACTATGGCTCCGGCGAGGATGATGGGAAGAGCGACAAGCGTAAAGTGAAAGACCCGCACTATGC
TGAGATGGAGGAGAAGTACTATCGTTTTGGCATCAAGCCAGAGTGGATGACCGTCCACCGCATCATCAAC
CACAGTGTGGATAAAAAGGGGAATTACCACTATCTAGTAAAATGGAGGGACTTACCATATGACCAGTCCA
CGTGGGAGGAAGATGAAATGAATATCCCTGAATACGAAGAACATAAGCAAAGCTACTGGAGACACCGAGA
ACTAATTATGGGGGAAGACCCTGCCCAGCCCCGCAAGTATAAGAAGAAGAAGAAGGAGCTACAGGGTGAT
GGGCCTCCCAGTTCTCCCACTAATGATCCTACCGTGAAATATGAGACTCAGCCACGGTTTATCACAGCCA
CTGGAGGCACCCTGCACATGTATCAGTTGGAAGGGCTGAACTGGCTACGCTTCTCCTGGGCCCAGGGCAC
TGACACCATTCTAGCTGATGAGATGGGGCTAGGCAAGACCATACAAACCATCGTCTTCCTCTACTCACTC
TACAAGGAGGGCCACACAAAAGGTCCCTTCCTGGTGAGTGCCCCACTCTCTACCATCATTAACTGGGAGC
GGGAGTTCCAGATGTGGGCACCCAAATTCTATGTGGTGACATACACGGGTGACAAGGACAGCCGGGCCAT
CATTCGTGAGAATGAATTCTCCTTTGAGGACAATGCCATCAAAGGGGGCAAGAAAGCTTTTAAGATGAAG
AGGGAGGCACAGGTGAAGTTCCATGTTCTCCTGACATCGTATGAGCTGATCACCATTGATCAGGCAGCAC
TTGGTTCCATCCGCTGGGCCTGTCTTGTGGTAGATGAGGCCCATCGACTCAAGAACAACCAGTCCAAGTT
TTTCAGGGTTCTCAATGGTTACAAGATAGATCATAAGTTGCTGCTGACAGGAACCCCATTGCAGAATAAT
CTGGAGGAGCTCTTCCATCTCCTGAACTTCCTCACCCCAGAGAGATTTAACAACTTGGAGGGCTTCCTGG
AGGAGTTTGCTGACATATCCAAAGAGGACCAGATCAAGAAACTGCATGATTTGCTGGGGCCACACATGCT
GCGGAGACTCAAGGCAGATGTCTTTAAGAACATGCCAGCCAAGACAGAGCTCATCGTTCGGGTGGAGCTA
AGCCCCATGCAGAAGAAATACTACAAATACATCCTGACTCGAAATTTTGAGGCCTTGAATTCACGAGGTG
GTGGGAACCAGGTGTCGCTGCTTAATATCATGATGGATCTTAAGAAGTGCTGCAACCATCCATACCTTTT
TCCCGTGGCTGCTATGGAGTCCCCCAAACTCCCCAGTGGGGCTTATGAGGGTGGGGCACTTATTAAGTCG
TCTGGGAAGCTCATGCTGCTCCAGAAGATGCTGCGAAAGCTGAAGGAGCAAGGACACCGAGTGCTCATCT
TCTCGCAGATGACCAAAATGTTAGACTTGCTTGAGGACTTCTTAGACTATGAAGGCTACAAGTATGAGCG
CATCGATGGTGGTATCACGGGTGCCCTGAGGCAGGAGGCCATCGATCGGTTTAATGCTCCTGGGGCCCAA
CAATTCTGCTTCCTCCTGTCCACCCGAGCTGGGGGCCTGGGCATCAATCTGGCCACTGCTGACACTGTCA
TCATCTTTGATTCTGACTGGAACCCCCATAATGACATCCAGGCCTTTAGCCGGGCTCATCGGATTGGCCA
GGCCAACAAAGTGATGATTTACCGGTTTGTGACTCGCGCGTCAGTGGAAGAGCGAATCACACAAGTGGCC
AAGAGAAAGATGATGCTGACACACCTGGTTGTGCGGCCTGGGCTGGGCTCCAAGGCAGGCTCCATGTCCA
AGCAGGAGCTTGACGACATTCTCAAATTTGGCACTGAAGAGCTATTCAAGGATGAAAACGAGGGGGAGAA
CAAGGAGGAGGACAGCAGTGTGATTCATTATGACAATGAGGCCATCGCTCGGCTGTTGGACCGGAACCAG
GATGCAACTGAGGACACTGACGTGCAGAACATGAATGAGTATCTCAGCTCCTTCAAGGTGGCACAGTACG
TCGTGCGGGAAGAAGACAAGATTGAGGAAATTGAGCGAGAGATCATCAAGCAGGAGGAGAATGTGGACCC
TGACTACTGGGAGAAGCTGCTGAGGCATCACTATGAGCAACAGCAGGAAGACCTAGCCCGGAATCTAGGC
AAGGGCAAGCGGGTTCGCAAGCAAGTTAACTACAATGATGCTGCTCAGGAAGACCAAGACAACCAGTCAG
AGTACTCGGTGGGTTCAGAGGAGGAGGATGAAGACTTCGATGAACGTCCTGAAGGGCGTAGACAGTCAAA
GAGGCAGCTCCGGAATGAGAAAGATAAGCCACTGCCTCCACTGCTGGCCCGAGTCGGGGGCAACATTGAG
GTGCTGGGCTTCAACACCCGTCAGCGGAAGGCTTTCCTCAATGCTGTGATGCGCTGGGGGATGCCACCAC
AGGATGCCTTCACCACACAGTGGCTGGTGCGGGACCTGAGGGGCAAGACTGAGAAGGAGTTTAAGGCCTA
TGTGTCTTTGTTCATGCGCCATCTGTGTGAGCCTGGGGCAGACGGCTCTGAAACCTTTGCCGATGGGGTC
CCTCGGGAGGGACTGAGTCGCCAGCAGGTGTTGACCCGCATTGGAGTCATGTCTCTCGTCAAAAAGAAGG
TGCAGGAGTTTGAGCACATCAATGGGCGTTGGTCAATGCCGGAACTGATGCCTGACCCCAGCGCCGATTC
TAAGCGCTCCTCCAGAGCCTCCTCTCCTACCAAAACGTCTCCCACCACTCCTGAGGCTTCTGCTACCAAC
AGTCCCTGCACCTCTAAACCTGCTACTCCAGCTCCAAGTGAGAAAGGAGAAGGCATAAGGACACCTCTTG
AGAAGGAGGAAGCTGAAAACCAGGAGGAAAAGCCAGAGAAGAACAGCAGAATTGGGGAGAAGATGGAGAC
AGAGGCTGATGCCCCCAGCCCAGCCCCATCACTTGGGGAGCGGCTGGAGCCAAGGAAGATTCCTCTAGAG
GATGAGGTGCCAGGGGTGCCTGGAGAGATGGAGCCTGAACCTGGGTACCGTGGGGACAGAGAGAAGTCAG
CCACAGAGTCGACGCCAGGAGAAAGGGGGGAGGAGAAGCCGTTGGATGGACAGGAACACAGGGAGAGGCC
GGAGGGGGAAACAGGGGATTTGGGCAAGAGAGAAGATGTAAAAGGTGACCGGGAGCTTCGACCAGGGCCT
CGAGATGAGCCACGGTCCAATGGGCGACGAGAGGAAAAGACAGAGAAGCCCCGGTTCATGTTCAATATCG
CCGATGGTGGCTTCACAGAGCTTCACACACTGTGGCAGAATGAGGAACGGGCAGCTATTTCCTCGGGGAA
ACTCAATGAGATCTGGCACAGAAGACATGACTATTGGCTTCTGGCTGGGATTGTCCTCCATGGCTATGCA
CGGTGGCAGGACATCCAGAATGATGCTCAATTTGCCATTATCAACGAGCCATTTAAAACTGAAGCCAATA
AGGGGAACTTTCTGGAGATGAAAAATAAGTTCCTGGCCCGGAGGTTCAAGCTCCTGGAGCAGGCGCTGGT
GATTGAGGAGCAGCTGCGGCGGGCGGCCTACCTGAACCTGTCGCAGGAGCCGGCGCACCCCGCCATGGCC
CTCCACGCCCGCTTCGCCGAGGCCGAGTGCCTGGCCGAGAGCCACCAGCACCTCTCCAAGGAGTCGCTGG
CGGGGAACAAGCCGGCCAACGCCGTCCTGCACAAGGTTCTGAACCAGCTGGAGGAGTTGCTGAGCGACAT
GAAGGCGGACGTGACCCGCCTGCCAGCCACGCTGTCCCGAATACCCCCCATCGCAGCCCGCCTTCAGATG
TCCGAGCGCAGCATCCTCAGCCGGCTGGCCAGCAAGGGCACGGAGCCTCACCCCACACCGGCCTACCCGC
CGGGTCCCTACGCTACACCTCCGGGGTACGGGGCGGCCTTCAGCGCCGCACCCGTAGGGGCCCTGGCCGC
CGCAGGCGCCAATTACAGCCAGATGCCTGCAGGGTCCTTCATCACAGCCGCCACCAACGGCCCTCCAGTG
CTTGTGAAGAAGGAGAAGGAAATGGTGGGGGCATTGGTGTCAGACGGGCTGGATCGGAAGGAGCCCCGAG
CCGGGGAGGTGATCTGTATAGACGACTAGTAATGAACTAGTCCGTAACTTGAAAGTATTTCGATTTCTTG
GCTTTATATATCTTGTGGAAAGGACGATAGACTGTGGCTGGGAATCGGTCC
