>Addgene plasmid #143722 | TFORF0658 | depositor partial sequence | sequence record 283297 | Barcode
TAGACTGTGGCTGGGAATCGGTCC
